>Addgene plasmid #55955 | mPlum-CathespinB-6 | addgene full sequence | sequence record 173178 | Addgene NGS Result
ATGTGGTGGTCCTTGATCCCTCTCTCTTGCCTGCTGGCACTGACCAGTGCCCATGACAAGCCTTCCTTTC
ACCCACTGTCGGACGACATGATTAACTATATCAACAAACAGAATACAACATGGCAGGCTGGACGCAACTT
CTACAATGTTGACATAAGCTATCTGAAGAAGCTGTGTGGAACTGTCCTGGGTGGACCCAAGCTGCCGGAA
AGGGTTGGGTTCAGCGAGGACATAAATCTACCTGAATCCTTTGATGCACGGGAACAGTGGTCCAATTGCC
CGACCATCGCACAGATCAGAGACCAGGGGTCCTGTGGCTCTTGTTGGGCATTTGGGGCAGTGGAAGCCAT
GTCTGACCGAATCTGCATTCACACCAATGGCCGAGTCAATGTGGAGGTGTCTGCTGAGGACCTGCTTACC
TGCTGTGGTATCCAGTGTGGGGATGGCTGTAATGGTGGCTATCCCTCTGGAGCATGGAACTTCTGGACTA
GAAAAGGCCTGGTTTCTGGTGGAGTATACAATTCTCATATAGGCTGCTTACCCTACACCATCCCTCCCTG
TGAACACCATGTCAATGGCTCCCGTCCCCCATGCACTGGAGAAGGAGATACTCCCAAGTGCAACAAGATG
TGTGAGGCTGGCTACTCCACATCCTACAAGGAAGATAAGCACTATGGGTACACTTCCTACAGTGTGTCTG
ACAGCGAGAAGGAGATCATGGCGGAAATCTACAAAAATGGCCCAGTGGAGGGTGCTTTTACTGTGTTTTC
TGACTTCTTGACTTACAAATCAGGCGTATACAAGCATGAAGCCGGTGATGTGATGGGAGGCCATGCCATC
CGCATTCTGGGCTGGGGAATAGAGAATGGAGTACCCTACTGGCTGGTAGCAAACTCCTGGAACGTTGACT
GGGGTGATAATGGTTTCTTTAAAATCCTCAGAGGAGAGAACCACTGTGGAATTGAATCAGAAATCGTGGC
TGGAATCCCACGCACTCAGGATCCACCGGTGGCTACCATGGTGAGCAAGGGCGAGGAGGTCATCAAGGAG
TTCATGCGCTTCAAGGAGCACATGGAGGGCTCCGTGAACGGCCACGAGTTCGAGATCGAGGGCGAGGGCG
AGGGCCGCCCCTACGAGGGCACCCAGACCGCCAGGCTGAAGGTGACCAAGGGTGGCCCCCTGCCCTTCGC
CTGGGACATCCTGTCCCCTCAGATCATGTACGGCTCCAAGGCCTACGTGAAGCACCCCGCCGACATCCCC
GACTACTTGAAGCTGTCCTTCCCCGAGGGCTTCAAGTGGGAGCGCGTGATGAACTTCGAGGACGGCGGCG
TGGTGACCGTGACCCAGGACTCCTCCCTGCAGGACGGCGAGTTCATCTACAAGGTGAAGGTGCGCGGCAC
CAACTTCCCCTCCGACGGCCCCGTAATGCAGAAGAAGACCATGGGCTGGGAGGCCTCCTCCGAGCGGATG
TACCCCGAGGACGGCGCCCTGAAGGGCGAGATGAAGATGAGGCTGAGGCTGAAGGACGGCGGCCACTACG
ACGCCGAGGTCAAGACCACCTACATGGCCAAGAAGCCCGTGCAGCTGCCCGGCGCCTACAAGACCGACAT
CAAGCTGGACATCACCTCCCACAACGAGGACTACACCATCGTGGAACAGTACGAGCGCGCCGAGGGCCGC
CACTCCACCGGCGCCTAAGCGGCCGCGACTCTAGATCATAATCAGCCATACCACATTTGTAGAGGTTTTA
CTTGCTTTAAAAAACCTCCCACACCTCCCCCTGAACCTGAAACATAAAATGAATGCAATTGTTGTTGTTA
ACTTGTTTATTGCAGCTTATAATGGTTACAAATAAAGCAATAGCATCACAAATTTCACAAATAAAGCATT
TTTTTCACTGCATTCTAGTTGTGGTTTGTCCAAACTCATCAATGTATCTTAAGGCGTAAATTGTAAGCGT
TAATATTTTGTTAAAATTCGCGTTAAATTTTTGTTAAATCAGCTCATTTTTTAACCAATAGGCCGAAATC
GGCAAAATCCCTTATAAATCAAAAGAATAGACCGAGATAGGGT
[37 nt withheld, positions 2074-2110]
AAAGAACGTGGACTCCAACGTCAAAGG
[49 nt withheld, positions 2138-2186]
T
[91 nt withheld, positions 2188-2278]
G
[124 nt withheld, positions 2280-2403]
CAGGTGGCACTTTTCGGGGAAATGTGCGCGGAACCCCTATTTGTTTATTTTTCTAAATACATTCAAATAT
GTATCCGCTCATGAGACAATAACCCTGATAAATGCTTCAATAATATTGAAAAAGGAAGAGTCCTGAGGCG
GAAAGAACCAGCTGTGGAATGTGTGTCAGTTAGGGTGTGGAAAGTCCCCAGGCTCCCCAGCAGGCAGAAG
TATGCAAAGCATGCATCTCAATTAGTCAGCAACCAGGTGTGGAAAGTCCCCAGGCTCCCCAGCAGGCAGA
AGTATGCAAAGCATGCATCTCAATTAGTCAGCAACCATAGTCCCGCCCCTAACTCCGCCCATCCCGCCCC
TAACTCCGCCCAGTTCCGCCCATTCTCCGCCCCATGGCTGACTAATTTTTTTTATTTATGCAGAGGCCGA
GGCCGCCTCGGCCTCTGAGCTATTCCAGAAGTAGTGAGGAGGCTTTTTTGGAGGCCTAGGCTTTTGCAAA
GATCGATCAAGAGACAGGATGAGGATCGTTTCGCATGATTGAACAAGATGGATTGCACGCAGGTTCTCCG
GCCGCTTGGGTGGAGAGGCTATTCGGCTATGACTGGGCACAACAGACAATCGGCTGCTCTGATGCCGCCG
TGTTCCGGCTGTCAGCGCAGGGGCGCCCGGTTCTTTTTGTCAAGACCGACCTGTCCGGTGCCCTGAATGA
ACTGCAAGACGAGGCAGCGCGGCTATCGTGGCTGGCCACGACGGGCGTTCCTTGCGCAGCTGTGCTCGAC
GTTGTCACTGAAGCGGGAAGGGACTGGCTGCTATTGGGCGAAGTGCCGGGGCAGGATCTCCTGTCATCTC
ACCTTGCTCCTGCCGAGAAAGTATCCATCATGGCTGATGCAATGCGGCGGCTGCATACGCTTGATCCGGC
TACCTGCCCATTCGACCACCAAGCGAAACATCGCATCGAGCGAGCACGTACTCGGATGGAAGCCGGTCTT
GTCGATCAGGATGATCTGGACGAAGAGCATCAGGGGCTCGCGCCAGCCGAACTGTTCGCCAGGCTCAAGG
CGAGCATGCCCGACGGCGAGGATCTCGTCGTGACCCATGGCGATGCCTGCTTGCCGAATATCATGGTGGA
AAATGGCCGCTTTTCTGGATTCATCGACTGTGGCCGGCTGGGTGTGGCGGACCGCTATCAGGACATAGCG
TTGGCTACCCGTGATATTGCTGAAGAGCTTGGCGGCGAATGGGCTGACCGCTTCCTCGTGCTTTACGGTA
TCGCCGCTCCCGATTCGCAGCGCATCGCCTTCTATCGCCTTCTTGACGAGTTCTTCTGAGCGGGACTCTG
GGGTTCGAAATGACCGACCAAGCGACGCCCAACCTGCCATCACGAGATTTCGATTCCACCGCCGCCTTCT
ATGAAAGGTTGGGCTTCGGAATCGTTTTCCGGGACGCCGGCTGGATGATCCTCCAGCGCGGGGATCTCAT
GCTGGAGTTCTTCGCCCACCCTAGGGGGAGGCTAACTGAAACACGGAAGGAGACAATACCGGAAGGAACC
CGCGCTATGACGGCAATAAAAAGACAGAATAAAACGCACGGTGTTGGGTCGTTTGTTCATAAACGCGGGG
TTCGGTCCCAGGGCTGGCACTCTGTCGATACCCCACCGAGACCCCATTGGGGCCAATACGCCCGCGTTTC
TTCCTTTTCCCCACCCCACCCCCCAAGTTCGGGTGAAGGCCCAGGGCTCGCAGCCAACGTCGGGGCGGCA
GGCCCTGCCATAGCCTCAGGTTACTCATATATACTTTAGATTGATTTAAAACTTCATTTTTAATTTAAAA
GGATCTAGGTGAAGATCCTTTTTGATAATCTCATGACCAAAATCCCTTAACGTGAGTTTTCGTTCCACTG
AGCGTCAGACCCCGTAGAAAAGATCAAAGGATCTTCTTGAGATCCTTTTTTTCTGCGCGTAATCTGCTGC
TTGCAAACAAAAAAACCACCGCTACCAGCGGTGGTTTGTTTGCCGGATCAAGAGCTACCAACTCTTTTTC
CGAAGGTAACTGGCTTCAGCAGAGCGCAGATACCAAATACTGTTCTTCTAGTGTAGCCGTAGTTAGGCCA
CCACTTCAAGAACTCTGTAGCACCGCCTACATACCTCGCTCTGCTAATCCTGTTACCAGTGGCTGCTGCC
AGTGGCGATAAGTCGTGTCTTACCGGGTTGGACTCAAGACGATAGTTACCGGATAAGGCGCAGCGGTCGG
GCTGAACGGGGGGTTCGTGCACACAGCCCAGCTTGGAGCGAACGACCTACACCGAACTGAGATACCTACA
GCGTGAGCTATGAGAAAGCGCCACGCTTCCCGAAGGGAGAAAGGCGGACAGGTATCCGGTAAGCGGCAGG
GTCGGAACAGGAGAGCGCACGAGGGAGCTTCCAGGGGGAAACGCCTGGTATCTTTATAGTCCTGTCGGGT
TTCGCCACCTCTGACTTGAGCGTCGATTTTTGTGATGCTCGTCAGGGGGGCGGAGCCTATGGAAAAACGC
CAGCAACGCGGCCTTTTTACGGTTCCTGGCCTTTTGCTGGCCTTTTGCTCACATGTTCTTTCCTGCGTTA
TCCCCTGATTCTGTGGATAACCGTATTACCGCCATGCATTAGTTATTAATAGTAATCAATTACGGGGTCA
TTAGTTCATAGCCCATATATGGAGTTCCGCGTTACATAACTTACGGTAAATGGCCCGCCTGGCTGACCGC
CCAACGACCCCCGCCCATTGACGTCAATAATGACGTATGTTCCCATAGTAACGCCAATAGGGACTTTCCA
TTGACGTCAATGGGTGGAGTATTTACGGTAAACTGCCCACTTGGCAGTACATCAAGTGTATCATATGCCA
AGTACGCCCCCTATTGACGTCAATGACGGTAAATGGCCCGCCTGGCATTATGCCCAGTACATGACCTTAT
GGGACTTTCCTACTTGGCAGTACATCTACGTATTAGTCATCGCTATTACCATGGTGATGCGGTTTTGGCA
GTACATCAATGGGCGTGGATAGCGGTTTGACTCACGGGGATTTCCAAGTCTCCACCCCATTGACGTCAAT
GGGAGTTTGTTTTGGCACCAAAATCAACGGGACTTTCCAAAATGTCGTAACAACTCCGCCCCATTGACGC
AAATGGGCGGTAGGCGTGTACGGTGGGAGGTCTATATAAGCAGAGCTGGTTTAGTGAACCGTCAGATCCG
CTAGCGCTACCGGACTCAGATCTCGAGCTCAAGCTTCGAATTCCAGG
Features (pLannotate 1.2.2; 15 found; start..end, strand, type, name):
      1..999     +  CDS            Ctsb: CATB_RAT - Experimental evidence at protein level: Swiss-Prot protein existence level 1. Thiol protease which is believed to participate in intracellular degradation and turnover of proteins (PubMed:1639824). Cleaves matrix extracellular phosphoglycoprotein MEPE (By similarity). Involved in the solubilization of cross-linked TG/thyroglobulin in the thyroid follicle lumen (By similarity). Has also been implicated in tumor invasion and metastasis (By similarity). From Rattus norvegicus (Rat).
   1018..1695    +  CDS            mPlum: mPlum is a basic (constitutively fluorescent) red fluorescent protein published in 2004, derived from Discosoma sp.. It has low acid sensitivity.
   1714..1797    +  CDS            large T antigen (fragment): large T antigen from SV40 (simian virus 40)
   1820..1941    +  polyA_signal   SV40 poly(A) signal: SV40 polyadenylation signal
   1975..2403    -  rep_origin     f1 ori (sequence partly withheld): f1 bacteriophage origin of replication; arrow indicates direction of (+) strand synthesis
   2430..2534    +  promoter       AmpR promoter: bla
   2536..2893    +  promoter       SV40 promoter: SV40 enhancer and early promoter
   2928..3722    +  CDS            NeoR/KanR: aminoglycoside phosphotransferase from Tn5; aph(3')-II (or nptII); confers resistance to neomycin, kanamycin, and G418 (Geneticin®)
   3743..3895    +  CDS            ble (fragment): BLE_KLEPN - Experimental evidence at protein level: Swiss-Prot protein existence level 1. Binding protein with a strong affinity to the bleomycin family of antibiotics. Binds to CL990; an antimitotic-antibiotic compound. From Klebsiella pneumoniae.
   3954..4001    +  polyA_signal   HSV TK poly(A) signal: herpes simplex virus thymidine kinase polyadenylation signal (Cole and Stacy, 1985)
   4092..4108    -  polyA_signal   bGH poly(A) signal (fragment): bovine growth hormone polyadenylation signal
   4330..4918    +  rep_origin     ori: high-copy-number ColE1/pMB1/pBR322/pUC origin of replication
   5093..5396    +  enhancer       CMV enhancer: human cytomegalovirus immediate early enhancer
   5397..5600    +  promoter       CMV promoter: human cytomegalovirus (CMV) immediate early promoter
   5623..5666    +  misc_feature   MCS (fragment): multiple cloning site
