[The description below was written by a language model from this plasmid's Addgene catalogue record and pLannotate feature annotations shown in this document.]
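Description:
mPlum-CathespinB-6 is a mammalian expression plasmid that produces rat cathepsin B (Ctsb, the name being spelled "Cathespin" in the record) fused at its C terminus to the far-red fluorescent protein mPlum. It is built on an mPlum backbone with the layout of a typical N1-style fluorescent protein fusion vector. The human cytomegalovirus immediate early enhancer and promoter sit upstream of a remnant of the multiple cloning site. They drive the Ctsb coding sequence, which is followed after a short linker by the mPlum coding sequence and an SV40 polyadenylation signal. The "-6" in the name may refer to this linker, but the record does not say so.

For propagation in bacteria the plasmid carries a high-copy ColE1/pUC-type origin, and an f1 origin is also present for single-stranded DNA production. A single Tn5 aminoglycoside phosphotransferase gene (NeoR/KanR) serves as a dual marker. A bacterial bla-type promoter placed next to the SV40 enhancer/early promoter allows kanamycin selection in E. coli and G418 selection of stably transfected mammalian cells, with the HSV thymidine kinase polyadenylation signal terminating this cassette. The short large T antigen, ble and bGH poly(A) fragments in the annotation are probably incidental partial matches in backbone sequence rather than functional elements.

Cathepsin B is a thiol protease involved in intracellular protein degradation, and the fusion is intended as a marker for lysosomes. With recorded excitation at 590 nm and emission at 649 nm, and with mPlum's low acid sensitivity, the construct is suited to fluorescence imaging of lysosomes in transfected mammalian cells.
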