Addgene plasmid #55955: mPlum-CathespinB-6
Purpose: Localization: Lysosomes, Excitation: 590, Emission: 649
Depositing lab: Michael Davidson.
Backbone
  Vector backbone: mPlum
  Backbone size w/o insert (bp): 4750
  Vector type: Mammalian Expression
  Selectable markers: Neomycin (select with G418)
Growth in bacteria
  Bacterial resistance: Kanamycin, 50 μg/mL
  Growth temperature: 37°C
  Growth strain: DH5alpha
  Copy number: High Copy
Gene/Insert
  Gene/Insert name: CathespinB (alt name: NM_022597.2)
  Species: R. norvegicus (rat)
  Entrez Gene: Ctsb
  Promoter: CMV
  Tag / fusion protein: mPlum (C terminal on backbone)
  Cloning method: Unknown
  Sequencing primers: 5′ CMV-F; 3′ SV40pA-R
Terms and licenses: Academic/Nonprofit Terms; Industry Terms: Not Available to Industry
Depositor comments: . Excitation = 590; Emission = 649
How to cite: mPlum-CathespinB-6 was a gift from Michael Davidson (Addgene plasmid # 55955 ; http://n2t.net/addgene:55955 ; RRID:Addgene_55955)
