>Addgene plasmid #55955 | mPlum-CathespinB-6 | depositor partial sequence | sequence record 86860 | insert sequence
ACCGTCAGATCCGCTAGCGCTACCGGACTCAGATCTCGAGCTCAAGCTTCGAATTCCAGGATGTGGTGGT
CCTTGATCCCTCTCTCTTGCCTGCTGGCACTGACCAGTGCCCATGACAAGCCTTCCTTTCACCCACTGTC
GGACGACATGATTAACTATATCAACAAACAGAATACAACATGGCAGGCTGGACGCAACTTCTACAATGTT
GACATAAGCTATCTGAAGAAGCTGTGTGGAACTGTCCTGGGTGGACCCAAGCTGCCGGAAAGGGTTGGGT
TCAGCGAGGACATAAATCTACCTGAATCCTTTGATGCACGGGAACAGTGGTCCAATTGCCCGACCATCGC
ACAGATCAGAGACCAGGGGTCCTGTGGCTCTTGTTGGGCATTTGGGGCAGTGGAAGCCATGTCTGACCGA
ATCTGCATTCACACCAATGGCCGAGTCAATGTGGAGGTGTCTGCTGAGGACCTGCTTACCTGCTGTGGTA
TCCAGTGTGGGGATGGCTGTAATGGTGGCTATCCCTCTGGAGCATGGAACTTCTGGACTAGAAAAGGCCT
GGTTTCTGGTGGAGTATACAATTCTCATATAGGCTGCTTACCCTACACCATCCCTCCCTGTGAACACCAT
GTCAATGGCTCCCGTCCCCCATGCACTGGAGAAGGAGATACTCCCAAGTGCAACAAGATGTGTGAGGCTG
GCTACTCCACATCCTACAAGGAAGATAAGCACTATGGGTACACTTCCTACAGTGTGTCTGACAGCGAGAA
GGAGATCATGGCGGAAATCTACAAAAATGGCCCAGTGGAGGGTGCTTTTACTGTGTTTTCTGACTTCTTG
ACTTACAAATCAGGCGTATACAAGCATGAAGCCGGTGATGTGATGGGAGGCCATGCCATCCGCATTCTGG
GCTGGGGAATAGAGAATGGAGTACCCTACTGGCTGGTAGCAAACTCCTGGAACGTTGACTGGGGTGATAA
TGGTTTCTTTAAAATCCTCAGAGGAGAGAACCACTGTGGAATTGAATCAGAAATCGTGGCTGGAATCCCA
CGCACTCAGGATCCACCGGTGGCTACCATGGTGAGCAAGGGCGAGGAGGTCATCAAGGAGTTCATGCGCT
TCAAGGAGCACATGGAGGGCTCCGTGAACGGCCACGAGTTCGAGATCGAGGGCGAGGGCGAGGGCCGCCC
CTACGAGGGCACCCAGACCGCCAGGCTGAAGGTGACCAAGGGTGGCCCCCTGCCCTTCGCCTGGGACATC
CTGTCCCCTCAGATCATGTACGGCTCCAAGGCCTACGTGAAGCACCCCGCCGACATCCCCGACTACTTGA
AGCTGTCCTTCCCCGAGGGCTTCAAGTGGGAGCGCGTGATGAACTTCGAGGACGGCGGCGTGGTGACCGT
GACCCAGGACTCCTCCCTGCAGGACGGCGAGTTCATCTACAAGGTGAAGGTGCGCGGCACCAACTTCCCC
TCCGACGGCCCCGTAATGCAGAAGAAGACCATGGGCTGGGAGGCCTCCTCCGAGCGGATGTACCCCGAGG
ACGGCGCCCTGAAGGGCGAGATGAAGATGAGGCTGAGGCTGAAGGACGGCGGCCACTACGACGCCGAGGT
CAAGACCACCTACATGGCCAAGAAGCCCGTGCAGCTGCCCGGCGCCTACAAGACCGACATCAAGCTGGAC
ATCACCTCCCACAACGAGGACTACACCATCGTGGAACAGTACGAGCGCGCCGAGGGCCGCCACTCCACCG
GCGCCTAAGCGGCCGCGACTCTAGATCATAATCAGCCATACCACATT
